>Addgene plasmid #25957 | HA-HIF2α bHLH* P405A/P531A Δ820-870-pBabe-Puro | depositor full sequence | sequence record 12178 | Author sequence
CTGCAGCCTGAATATGGGCCAAACAGGATATCTGTGGTAAGCAGTTCCTGCCCCGGCTCAGGGCCAAGAA
CAGATGGAACAGCTGAATATGGGCCAAACAGGATATCTGTGGTAAGCAGTTCCTGCCCCGGCTCAGGGCC
AAGAACAGATGGTCCCCAGATGCGGTCCAGCCCTCAGCAGTTTCTAGAGAACCATCAGATGTTTCCAGGG
TGCCCCAAGGACCTGAAATGACCCTGTGCCTTATTTGAACTAACCAATCAGTTCGCTTCTCGCTTCTGTT
CGCGCGCTTCTGCTCCCCGAGCTCAATAAAAGAGCCCACAACCCCTCACTCGGGGCGCCAGTCCTCCGAT
TGACTGAGTCGCCCGGGTACCCGTGTATCCAATAAACCCTCTTGCAGTTGCATCCGACTTGTGGTCTCGC
TGTTCCTTGGGAGGGTCTCCTCTGAGTGATTGACTACCCGTCAGCGGGGGTCTTTCATTTGGGGGCTCGT
CCGGGATCGGGAGACCCCTGCCCAGGGACCACCGACCCACCACCGGGAGGTAAGCTGGCCAGCAACTTAT
CTGTGTCTGTCCGATTGTCTAGTGTCTATGACTGATTTTATGCGCCTGCGTCGGTACTAGTTAGCTAACT
AGCTCTGTATCTGGCGGACCCGTGGTGGAACTGACGAGTTCTGAACACCCGGCCGCAACCCTGGGAGACG
TCCCAGGGACTTTGGGGGCCGTTTTTGTGGCCCGACCTGAGGAAGGGAGTCGATGTGGAATCCGACCCCG
TCAGGATATGTGGTTCTGGTAGGAGACGAGAACCTAAAACAGTTCCCGCCTCCGTCTGAATTTTTGCTTT
CGGTTTGGAACCGAAGCCGCGCGTCTTGTCTGCTGCAGCATCGTTCTGTGTTGTCTCTGTCTGACTGTGT
TTCTGTATTTGTCTGAAAATTAGGGCCAGACTGTTACCACTCCCTTAAGTTTGACCTTAGATCACTGGAA
AGATGTCGAGCGGCTCGCTCACAACCAGTCGGTAGATGTCAAGAAGAGACGTTGGGTTACCTTCTGCTCT
GCAGAATGGCCAACCTTTAACGTCGGATGGCCGCGAGACGGCACCTTTAACCGAGACCTCATCACCCAGG
TTAAGATCAAGGTCTTTTCACCTGGCCCGCATGGACACCCAGACCAGGTCCCCTACATCGTGACCTGGGA
AGCCTTGGCTTTTGACCCCCCTCCCTGGGTCAAGCCCTTTGTACACCCTAAGCCTCCGCCTCCTCTTCTT
CCATCCGCGCCGTCTCTCCCCCTTGAACCTCCTCTTTCGACCCCGCCTCAATCCTCCCTTTATCCAGCCC
TCACTCCTTCTCTAGGCGCCGGCCATCGAGACTAAGCTTACCATGGCCTACCCCTATGATGTTCCCGATT
ATGCTGGATCCGCCACCATGACAGCTGACAAGGAGAAGAAAAGGAGTAGCTCGGAGAGGAGGAAGGAGAA
GTCCCGGGATGCTGCGGCTTGCGCTGCTAGCGCTGAGACGGAGGTGTTCTATGAGCTGGCCCATGAGCTG
CCTCTGCCCCACAGTGTGAGCTCCCATCTGGACAAGGCCTCCATCATGCGACTGGCAATCAGCTTCCTGC
GAACACACAAGCTCCTCTCCTCAGTTTGCTCTGAAAACGAGTCCGAAGCCGAAGCTGACCAGCAGATGGA
CAACTTGTACCTGAAAGCCTTGGAGGGTTTCATTGCCGTGGTGACCCAAGATGGCGACATGATCTTTCTG
TCAGAAAACATCAGCAAGTTCATGGGACTTACACAGGTGGAGCTAACAGGACATAGTATCTTTGACTTCA
CTCATCCCTGCGACCATGAGGAGATTCGTGAGAACCTGAGTCTCAAAAATGGCTCTGGTTTTGGGAAAAA
AAGCAAAGACATGTCCACAGAGCGGGACTTCTTCATGAGGATGAAGTGCACGGTCACCAACAGAGGCCGT
ACTGTCAACCTCAAGTCAGCCACCTGGAAGGTCTTGCACTGCACGGGCCAGGTGAAAGTCTACAACAACT
GCCCTCCTCACAATAGTCTGTGTGGCTACAAGGAGCCCCTGCTGTCCTGCCTCATCATCATGTGTGAACC
AATCCAGCACCCATCCCACATGGACATCCCCCTGGATAGCAAGACCTTCCTGAGCCGCCACAGCATGGAC
ATGAAGTTCACCTACTGTGATGACAGAATCACAGAACTGATTGGTTACCACCCTGAGGAGCTGCTTGGCC
GCTCAGCCTATGAATTCTACCATGCGCTAGACTCCGAGAACATGACCAAGAGTCACCAGAACTTGTGCAC
CAAGGGTCAGGTAGTAAGTGGCCAGTACCGGATGCTCGCAAAGCATGGGGGCTACGTGTGGCTGGAGACC
CAGGGGACGGTCATCTACAACCCTCGCAACCTGCAGCCCCAGTGCATCATGTGTGTCAACTACGTCCTGA
GTGAGATTGAGAAGAATGACGTGGTGTTCTCCATGGACCAGACTGAATCCCTGTTCAAGCCCCACCTGAT
GGCCATGAACAGCATCTTTGATAGCAGTGGCAAGGGGGCTGTGTCTGAGAAGAGTAACTTCCTATTCACC
AAGCTAAAGGAGGAGCCCGAGGAGCTGGCCCAGCTGGCTGCTACCCCAGGAGACGCCATCATCTCTCTGG
ATTTCGGGAATCAGAACTTCGAGGAGTCCTCAGCCTATGGCAAGGCCATCCTGCCCCCGAGCCAGCCATG
GGCCACGGAGTTGAGGAGCCACAGCACCCAGAGCGAGGCTGGGAGCCTGCCTGCCTTCACCGTGCCCCAG
GCAGCTGCCCCGGGCAGCACCACCCCCAGTGCCACCAGCAGCAGCAGCAGCTGCTCCACGCCCAATAGCC
CTGAAGACTATTACACATCTTTGGATAACGACCTGAAGATTGAAGTGATTGAGAAGCTCTTCGCCATGGA
CACAGAGGCCAAGGACCAATGCAGTACCCAGACGGATTTCAATGAGCTGGACTTGGAGACACTGGCAGCT
TATATCCCCATGGACGGGGAAGACTTCCAGCTAAGCCCCATCTGCCCCGAGGAGCGGCTCTTGGCGGAGA
ACCCACAGTCCACCCCCCAGCACTGCTTCAGTGCCATGACAAACATCTTCCAGCCACTGGCCCCTGTAGC
CCCGCACAGTCCCTTCCTCCTGGACAAGTTTCAGCAGCAGCTGGAGAGCAAGAAGACAGAGCCCGAGCAC
CGGCCCATGTCCTCCATCTTCTTTGATGCCGGAAGCAAAGCATCCCTGCCACCGTGCTGTGGCCAGGCCA
GCACCCCTCTCTCTTCCATGGGGGGCAGATCCAATACCCAGTGGCCCCCAGATCCACCATTACATTTTGG
GCCCACAAAGTGGGCCGTCGGGGATCAGCGCACAGAGTTCTTGGGAGCAGCGCCGTTGGGGCCCCCTGTC
TCTCCACCCCATGTCTCCACCTTCAAGACAAGGTCTGCAAAGGGTTTTGGGGCTCGAGGCCCAGACGTGC
TGAGTCCGGCCATGGTAGCCCTCTCCAACAAGCTGAAGCTGAAGCGACAGCTGGAGTATGAAGAGCAAGC
CTTCCAGGACCTGAGCGGGGGGGACCCACCTGGTGGCAGCACCTCACATTTGATGTGGAAACGGATGAAG
AACCTCAGGGGTGGGAGCTGCCCTTTGATGCCGGACAAGCCACTGAGCGCAAATGTACCCAATGATAAGT
TCACCCAAAACCCCATGAGGGGCCTGGGCCATCCCCTGAGACATCTGCCGCTGCCACAGCCTCCATCTGC
CATCAGTCCCGGGGAGAACAGCAAGAGCAGGTTCCCCCCACAGTGCTACGCCACCCAGTACCAGGACTAC
AGCCTGTCGTCAGCCCACAAGGTGTGACAATTCGCCAGCACAGTGGTCGACCCTGTGGAATGTGTGTCAG
TTAGGGTGTGGAAAGTCCCCAGGCTCCCCAGCAGGCAGAAGTATGCAAAGCATGCATCTCAATTAGTCAG
CAACCAGGTGTGGAAAGTCCCCAGGCTCCCCAGCAGGCAGAAGTATGCAAAGCATGCATCTCAATTAGTC
AGCAACCATAGTCCCGCCCCTAACTCCGCCCATCCCGCCCCTAACTCCGCCCAGTTCCGCCCATTCTCCG
CCCCATGGCTGACTAATTTTTTTTATTTATGCAGAGGCCGAGGCCGCCTCGGCCTCTGAGCTATTCCAGA
AGTAGTGAGGAGGCTTTTTTGGAGGCCTAGGCTTTTGCAAAAAGCTTACCATGACCGAGTACAAGCCCAC
GGTGCGCCTCGCCACCCGCGACGACGTCCCCAGGGCCGTACGCACCCTCGCCGCCGCGTTCGCCGACTAC
CCCGCCACGCGCCACACCGTCGATCCGGACCGCCACATCGAGCGGGTCACCGAGCTGCAAGAACTCTTCC
TCACGCGCGTCGGGCTCGACATCGGCAAGGTGTGGGTCGCGGACGACGGCGCCGCGGTGGCGGTCTGGAC
CACGCCGGAGAGCGTCGAAGCGGGGGCGGTGTTCGCCGAGATCGGCCCGCGCATGGCCGAGTTGAGCGGT
TCCCGGCTGGCCGCGCAGCAACAGATGGAAGGCCTCCTGGCGCCGCACCGGCCCAAGGAGCCCGCGTGGT
TCCTGGCCACCGTCGGCGTCTCGCCCGACCACCAGGGCAAGGGTCTGGGCAGCGCCGTCGTGCTCCCCGG
AGTGGAGGCGGCCGAGCGCGCCGGGGTGCCCGCCTTCCTGGAGACCTCCGCGCCCCGCAACCTCCCCTTC
TACGAGCGGCTCGGCTTCACCGTCACCGCCGACGTCGAGTGCCCGAAGGACCGCGCGACCTGGTGCATGA
CCCGCAAGCCCGGTGCCTGACGCCCGCCCCACGACCCGCAGCGCCCGACCGAAAGGAGCGCACGACCCCA
TGCATCGATAAAATAAAAGATTTTATTTAGTCTCCAGAAAAAGGGGGGAATGAAAGACCCCACCTGTAGG
TTTGGCAAGCTAGCTTAAGTAACGCCATTTTGCAAGGCATGGAAAAATACATAACTGAGAATAGAGAAGT
TCAGATCAAGGTCAGGAACAGATGGAACAGCTGAATATGGGCCAAACAGGATATCTGTGGTAAGCAGTTC
CTGCCCCGGCTCAGGGCCAAGAACAGATGGAACAGCTGAATATGGGCCAAACAGGATATCTGTGGTAAGC
AGTTCCTGCCCCGGCTCAGGGCCAAGAACAGATGGTCCCCAGATGCGGTCCAGCCCTCAGCAGTTTCTAG
AGAACCATCAGATGTTTCCAGGGTGCCCCAAGGACCTGAAATGACCCTGTGCCTTATTTGAACTAACCAA
TCAGTTCGCTTCTCGCTTCTGTTCGCGCGCTTCTGCTCCCCGAGCTCAATAAAAGAGCCCACAACCCCTC
ACTCGGGGCGCCAGTCCTCCGATTGACTGAGTCGCCCGGGTACCCGTGTATCCAATAAACCCTCTTGCAG
TTGCATCCGACTTGTGGTCTCGCTGTTCCTTGGGAGGGTCTCCTCTGAGTGATTGACTACCCGTCAGCGG
GGGTCTTTCATTTCCGACTTGTGGTCTCGCTGCCTTGGGAGGGTCTCCTCTGAGTGATTGACTACCCGTC
AGCGGGGGTCTTCACATGCAGCATGTATCAAAATTAATTTGGTTTTTTTTCTTAAGTATTTACATTAAAT
GGCCATAGTTGCATTAATGAATCGGCCAACGCGCGGGGAGAGGCGGTTTGCGTATTGGCGCTCTTCCGCT
TCCTCGCTCACTGACTCGCTGCGCTCGGTCGTTCGGCTGCGGCGAGCGGTATCAGCTCACTCAAAGGCGG
TAATACGGTTATCCACAGAATCAGGGGATAACGCAGGAAAGAACATGTGAGCAAAAGGCCAGCAAAAGGC
CAGGAACCGTAAAAAGGCCGCGTTGCTGGCGTTTTTCCATAGGCTCCGCCCCCCTGACGAGCATCACAAA
AATCGACGCTCAAGTCAGAGGTGGCGAAACCCGACAGGACTATAAAGATACCAGGCGTTTCCCCCTGGAA
GCTCCCTCGTGCGCTCTCCTGTTCCGACCCTGCCGCTTACCGGATACCTGTCCGCCTTTCTCCCTTCGGG
AAGCGTGGCGCTTTCTCATAGCTCACGCTGTAGGTATCTCAGTTCGGTGTAGGTCGTTCGCTCCAAGCTG
GGCTGTGTGCACGAACCCCCCGTTCAGCCCGACCGCTGCGCCTTATCCGGTAACTATCGTCTTGAGTCCA
ACCCGGTAAGACACGACTTATCGCCACTGGCAGCAGCCACTGGTAACAGGATTAGCAGAGCGAGGTATGT
AGGCGGTGCTACAGAGTTCTTGAAGTGGTGGCCTAACTACGGCTACACTAGAAGGACAGTATTTGGTATC
TGCGCTCTGCTGAAGCCAGTTACCTTCGGAAAAAGAGTTGGTAGCTCTTGATCCGGCAAACAAACCACCG
CTGGTAGCGGTGGTTTTTTTGTTTGCAAGCAGCAGATTACGCGCAGAAAAAAAGGATCTCAAGAAGATCC
TTTGATCTTTTCTACGGGGTCTGACGCTCAGTGGAACGAAAACTCACGTTAAGGGATTTTGGTCATGAGA
TTATCAAAAAGGATCTTCACCTAGATCCTTTTAAATTAAAAATGAAGTTTGCGGCCGCAAATCAATCTAA
AGTATATATGAGTAAACTTGGTCTGACAGTTACCAATGCTTAATCAGTGAGGCACCTATCTCAGCGATCT
GTCTATTTCGTTCATCCATAGTTGCCTGACTCCCCGTCGTGTAGATAACTACGATACGGGAGGGCTTACC
ATCTGGCCCCAGTGCTGCAATGATACCGCGAGACCCACGCTCACCGGCTCCAGATTTATCAGCAATAAAC
CAGCCAGCCGGAAGGGCCGAGCGCAGAAGTGGTCCTGCAACTTTATCCGCCTCCATCCAGTCTATTAATT
GTTGCCGGGAAGCTAGAGTAAGTAGTTCGCCAGTTAATAGTTTGCGCAACGTTGTTGCCATTGCTACAGG
CATCGTGGTGTCACGCTCGTCGTTTGGTATGGCTTCATTCAGCTCCGGTTCCCAACGATCAAGGCGAGTT
ACATGATCCCCCATGTTGTGCAAAAAAGCGGTTAGCTCCTTCGGTCCTCCGATCGTTGTCAGAAGTAAGT
TGGCCGCAGTGTTATCACTCATGGTTATGGCAGCACTGCATAATTCTCTTACTGTCATGCCATCCGTAAG
ATGCTTTTCTGTGACTGGTGAGTACTCAACCAAGTCATTCTGAGAATAGTGTATGCGGCGACCGAGTTGC
TCTTGCCCGGCGTCAACACGGGATAATACCGCGCCACATAGCAGAACTTTAAAAGTGCTCATCATTGGAA
AACGTTCTTCGGGGCGAAAACTCTCAAGGATCTTACCGCTGTTGAGATCCAGTTCGATGTAACCCACTCG
TGCACCCAACTGATCTTCAGCATCTTTTACTTTCACCAGCGTTTCTGGGTGAGCAAAAACAGGAAGGCAA
AATGCCGCAAAAAAGGGAATAAGGGCGACACGGAAATGTTGAATACTCATACTCTTCCTTTTTCAATATT
ATTGAAGCATTTATCAGGGTTATTGTCTCATGAGCGGATACATATTTGAATGTATTTAGAAAAATAAACA
AATAGGGGTTCCGCGCACATTTCCCCGAAAAGTGCCAC
Features (pLannotate 1.2.2; 12 found; start..end, strand, type, name):
      8..477     +  LTR            LTR: long terminal repeat from Moloney murine leukemia virus
    601..875     +  misc_feature   MESV Ψ (fragment): packaging signal of murine embryonic stem cell virus
    934..1350    +  CDS            gag (truncated): truncated Moloney murine leukemia virus (MMLV) gag gene lacking the start codon
   1418..3904    +  CDS            EPAS1: EPAS1_HUMAN - Also known as BHLHE73, HIF2A, MOP2, PASD2. Experimental evidence at protein level: Swiss-Prot protein existence level 1. Transcription factor involved in the induction of oxygen regulated genes. Heterodimerizes with ARNT; heterodimer binds to core DNA sequence 5'-TACGTG-3' within the hypoxia response element (HRE) of target gene promoters (By similarity). Regulates the vascular endothelial growth factor (VEGF) expression and seems to be implicated in the development of blood vessels and the tubular system of lung. May also play a role in the formation of the endothelium that give
   3912..4241    +  promoter       SV40 promoter: SV40 enhancer and early promoter
   4251..4850    +  CDS            PuroR: puromycin N-acetyltransferase; pac from Streptomyces; confers resistance to puromycin
   4949..5542    +  LTR            LTR: long terminal repeat from Moloney murine leukemia virus
   5551..5597    +  LTR            5' LTR (truncated) (fragment): truncated long terminal repeat from Moloney murine sarcoma virus
   5680..5728    -  CDS            lacI (fragment): lac repressor; lacI; The lac repressor binds to the lac operator to inhibit transcription in E. coli. This inhibition can be relieved by adding lactose or isopropyl-β-D-thiogalactopyranoside (IPTG).
   5914..6502    -  rep_origin     ori: high-copy-number ColE1/pMB1/pBR322/pUC origin of replication
   6680..7540    -  CDS            AmpR: β-lactamase; bla; confers resistance to ampicillin, carbenicillin, and related antibiotics
   7541..7645    -  promoter       AmpR promoter: bla
