[The description below was written by a language model from this plasmid's Addgene catalogue record and pLannotate feature annotations shown in this document.]
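Description:
HA-HIF2α bHLH* P405A/P531A Δ820-870-pBabe-Puro is a Moloney murine leukemia virus-based retroviral expression vector built on the pBabe-puro backbone, used to stably introduce a mutant form of human hypoxia-inducible factor 2 alpha (HIF2α, EPAS1) into mammalian cells. In bacteria it is maintained as a high-copy plasmid through a ColE1/pUC-type origin and selected with ampicillin via the β-lactamase gene and its own promoter. The retroviral unit is flanked by MMLV long terminal repeats and carries a packaging signal and a truncated, start-codon-less gag segment, which together allow the transcript to be packaged into viral particles when the viral proteins are supplied in trans by a packaging cell line. The record names no separate promoter for the insert; in this layout the 5′ LTR drives its expression. A downstream SV40 enhancer/early promoter drives puromycin N-acetyltransferase, so transduced cells can be selected with puromycin.

The insert, placed between the gag fragment and the SV40 promoter, encodes EPAS1 with an N-terminal HA epitope tag for detection. It combines three sets of changes. Prolines 405 and 531 are replaced by alanine; these are the prolyl hydroxylation sites that target HIF2α for oxygen-dependent, VHL-mediated degradation, so the substitutions are expected to stabilise the protein under normoxia. Basic residues at positions 24–29 in the basic helix-loop-helix region are changed to alanine (bHLH*), a change in the region responsible for DNA binding. Residues 820–870, the C-terminal transactivation domain, are deleted. The associated study calls this mutant "M3" and examined how the N- and C-terminal transactivation domains of HIF2α cooperate in renal tumorigenesis, so the construct fits structure–function comparisons alongside related HIF2α variants.
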