Addgene plasmid #25957: HA-HIF2α bHLH* P405A/P531A Δ820-870-pBabe-Puro
Depositing lab: William Kaelin. Depositing organization: Dana-Farber Cancer Institute. Publication: The hypoxia-inducible factor 2alpha N-terminal and C-terminal transactivation domains cooperate to promote renal tumorigenesis in vivo. Yan Q, Bartz S, Mao M, Li L, Kaelin WG. Mol Cell Biol. 2007 Mar . 27(6):2092-102. 10.1128/MCB.01514-06 PubMed 17220275.
Backbone
  Vector backbone: pBabe-puro
  Backbone size w/o insert (bp): 5140
  Vector type: Mammalian Expression, Retroviral
  Selectable markers: Puromycin
Growth in bacteria
  Bacterial resistance: Ampicillin, 100 μg/mL
  Growth temperature: 37°C
  Growth strain: DH5alpha
  Growth instructions: DH5alpha
  Copy number: High Copy
Gene/Insert
  Gene/Insert name: Hypoxia inducible factor 2 alpha (alt names: HIF2a; EPAS1)
  Species: H. sapiens (human)
  Insert size (bp): 2502
  Mutation: cDNA changed amino acids: Proline 405 to Alanine Proline 531 to Alanine AA 24-29 from RCRRSK to ACAASA = bHLH* deletion of C-terminal Amino acids 820 - 870 (CTAD = C-terminal transactivation domain) This mutant is called "M3" in Yan et al. 2007, Mol Cell Biol, 27, 209-2-102 .
  GenBank ID: HSU81984
  Entrez Gene: EPAS1 (a.k.a. ECYT4, HIF2A, HLF, MOP2, PASD2, bHLHe73)
  Tag / fusion protein: HA-tag (N terminal on backbone)
  Cloning method: Restriction Enzyme; 5′ cloning site BamH I (not destroyed); 3′ cloning site EcoR I (destroyed during cloning)
  Sequencing primers: 5′ pBabe-5'; 3′ pBabe-3'
Terms and licenses: Academic/Nonprofit Terms; Industry Terms: Not Available to Industry
How to cite: HA-HIF2α bHLH* P405A/P531A Δ820-870-pBabe-Puro was a gift from William Kaelin (Addgene plasmid # 25957 ; http://n2t.net/addgene:25957 ; RRID:Addgene_25957)
