>Addgene plasmid #25957 | HA-HIF2α bHLH* P405A/P531A Δ820-870-pBabe-Puro | addgene partial sequence | sequence record 31998 | 25957 with hHIF2-F3 5'-gatggccatgaacagcatc
AGAGTAACTTCCTATTCACCAAGCTAAAGGAGGAGCCCGAGGAGCTGGCCCAGCTGGCTGCTACCCCAGG
AGACGCCATCATCTCTCTGGATTTCGGGAATCAGAACTTCGAGGAGTCCTCAGCCTATGGCAAGGCCATC
CTGCCCCCGAGCCAGCCATGGGCCACGGAGTTGAGGAGCCACAGCACCCAGAGCGAGGCTGGGAGCCTGC
CTGCCTTCACCGTGCCCCAGGCAGCTGCCCCGGGCAGCACCACCCCCAGTGCCACCAGCAGCAGCAGCAG
CTGCTCCACGCCCAATAGCCCTGAAGACTATTACACATCTTTGGATAACGACCTGAAGATTGAAGTGATT
GAGAAGCTCTTCGCCATGGACACAGAGGCCAAGGACCAATGCAGTACCCAGACGGATTTCAATGAGCTGG
ACTTGGAGACACTGGCAGCTTATATCCCCATGGACGGGGAAGACTTCCAGCTAAGCCCCATCTGCCCCGA
GGAGCGGCTCTTGGCGGAGAACCCACAGTCCACCCCCCAGCACTGCTTCAGTGCCATGACAAACATCTTC
CAGCCACTGGCCCCTGTAGCCCCGCACAGTCCCTTCCTCCTGGACAAGTTTCAGCAGCAGCTGGAGAGCA
AGAAGACAGAGCCCGAGCACCGGCCCATGTCCTCCATCTTCTTTGATGCCGGAAGCAAAGCATCCCTGCC
ACCGTGCTGTGGCCAGGCCAGCACCCCTCTCTCTTCCATGGGGGGCAGATCCAATACCCAGTGGCCCCCA
GATCCACCATTACATTTTGGGCCCACAAAGTGGGCCGTCGGGGATCAGCGCACAGAGTTCTTGGGAGCAG
CGCCGTTGGGGCCCCCTGTCTCTCCACCCCATGTCTCCACCTTCAAGACAAGGTCTGCAAAGGGTTTTGG
GGCTCGAGGCCCAGACGTGCTGAGTCCGG
