>Addgene plasmid #25957 | HA-HIF2α bHLH* P405A/P531A Δ820-870-pBabe-Puro | addgene partial sequence | sequence record 31999 | 25957 with hHIF2-F2 5'-AGTCCTCAGCCTATGGCAAG
TCCTGCCCCGAGCCAGCCATGGGCCACGGAGTTGAGGAGCCACAGCACCCAGAGCGAGGCTGGGAGCCTG
CCTGCCTTCACCGTGCCCCAGGCAGCTGCCCCGGGCAGCACCACCCCCAGTGCCACCAGCAGCAGCAGCA
GCTGCTCCACGCCCAATAGCCCTGAAGACTATTACACATCTTTGGATAACGACCTGAAGATTGAAGTGAT
TGAGAAGCTCTTCGCCATGGACACAGAGGCCAAGGACCAATGCAGTACCCAGACGGATTTCAATGAGCTG
GACTTGGAGACACTGGCAGCTTATATCCCCATGGACGGGGAAGACTTCCAGCTAAGCCCCATCTGCCCCG
AGGAGCGGCTCTTGGCGGAGAACCCACAGTCCACCCCCCAGCACTGCTTCAGTGCCATGACAAACATCTT
CCAGCCACTGGCCCCTGTAGCCCCGCACAGTCCCTTCCTCCTGGACAAGTTTCAGCAGCAGCTGGAGAGC
AAGAAGACAGAGCCCGAGCACCGGCCCATGTCCTCCATCTTCTTTGATGCCGGAAGCAAAGCATCCCTGC
CACCGTGCTGTGGCCAGGCCAGCACCCCTCTCTCTTCCATGGGGGGCAGATCCAATACCCAGTGGCCCCC
AGATCCACCATTACATTTTGGGCCCACAAAGTGGGCCGTCGGGGATCAGCGCACAGAGTTCTTGGGAGCA
GCGCCGTTGGGGCCCCCTGTCTCTCCACCCCATGTCTCCACCTTCAAGACAAGGTCTGCAAAGGGTTTTG
GGGCTCGAGGCCCAGACGTGCTGAGTCCGGCCATGGTAGCCCTCTCCAACAAGCTGAAGCTGAAGCGACA
GCTGGAGTATGAAGAGCAAGCCTTCCAGGA
