>Addgene plasmid #25957 | HA-HIF2α bHLH* P405A/P531A Δ820-870-pBabe-Puro | addgene partial sequence | sequence record 32000 | 25957 with pBABE-3
TGCGAATTGTCACACCTTGTGGGCTGACGACAGGCTGTAGTCCTGGTACTGGGTGGCGTAGCACTGTGGG
GGGAACCTGCTCTTGCTGTTCTCCCCGGGACTGATGGCAGATGGAGGCTGTGGCAGCGGCAGATGTCTCA
GGGGATGGCCCAGGCCCCTCATGGGGTTTTGGGTGAACTTATCATTGGGTACATTTGCGCTCAGTGGCTT
GTCCGGCATCAAAGGGCAGCTCCCACCCCTGAGGTTCTTCATCCGTTTCCACATCAAATGTGAGGTGCTG
CCACCAGGTGGGTCCCCCCCGCTCAGGTCCTGGAAGGCTTGCTCTTCATACTCCAGCTGTCGCTTCAGCT
TCAGCTTGTTGGAGAGGGCTACCATGGCCGGACTCAGCACGTCTGGGCCTCGAGCCCCAAAACCCTTTGC
AGACCTTGTCTTGAAGGTGGAGACATGGGGTGGAGAGACAGGGGGCCCCAACGGCGCTGCTCCCAAGAAC
TCTGTGCGCTGATCCCCGACGGCCCACTTTGTGGGCCCAAAATGTAATGGTGGATCTGGGGGCCACTGGG
TATTGGATCTGCCCCCCATGGAAGAGAGAGGGGTGCTGGCCTGGCCACAGCACGGTGGCAGGGATGCTTT
GCTTCCGGCATCAAAGAAGATGGAGGACATGGGCCGGTGCTCGGGCTCTGTCTTCTTGCTCTCCAGCTGC
TGCTGAAACTTGTCCAGGAGGAAGGGACTGTGCGGGGCTACAGGGGCCAGTGGCTGGAAGATGTTTGTCA
TGGCACTGAAGCAGTGCTGGGGGGTGGACTGTGGGTTCT
