>Addgene plasmid #25957 | HA-HIF2α bHLH* P405A/P531A Δ820-870-pBabe-Puro | addgene partial sequence | sequence record 32001 | 25957 with pBabe-5
GTATCCATATGATGTTCCAGATTATGCTGGATCCGCCACCATGACAGCTGACAAGGAGAAGAAAAGGAGT
AGCTCGGAGAGGAGGAAGGAGAAGTCCCGGGATGCTGCGGCTTGCGCTGCTAGCGCTGAGACGGAGGTGT
TCTATGAGCTGGCCCATGAGCTGCCTCTGCCCCACAGTGTGAGCTCCCATCTGGACAAGGCCTCCATCAT
GCGACTGGCAATCAGCTTCCTGCGAACACACAAGCTCCTCTCCTCAGTTTGCTCTGAAAACGAGTCCGAA
GCCGAAGCTGACCAGCAGATGGACAACTTGTACCTGAAAGCCTTGGAGGGTTTCATTGCCGTGGTGACCC
AAGATGGCGACATGATCTTTCTGTCAGAAAACATCAGCAAGTTCATGGGACTTACACAGGTGGAGCTAAC
AGGACATAGTATCTTTGACTTCACTCATCCCTGCGACCATGAGGAGATTCGTGAGAACCTGAGTCTCAAA
AATGGCTCTGGTTTTGGGAAAAAAAGCAAAGACATGTCCACAGAGCGGGACTTCTTCATGAGGATGAAGT
GCACGGTCACCAACAGAGGCCGTACTGTCAACCTCAAGTCAGCCACCTGGAAGGTCTTGCACTGCACGGG
CCAGGTGAAAGTCTACAACAACTGCCCTCCTCACAATAGTCTGTGTGGCTACAAGGAGCCCCTGCTGTCC
TGCCTCATCATCATGTGTGAACCAATCCAGCACCCATCCCACATGGACATCCCCCTGGATAGCAAGACCT
TCCTGAGCCGCCACAGCATGGACATGAAGTTCACCTACTGTGATGACAGAATCACAGAACTGATTGGTTA
CCACCCTGAGGAGCTGCTTTG
